Addgene plasmid #226196: pAAV Syn Barcode19
Purpose: Expression mapping
Depositing lab: Scott Sternson. Depositing organization: University of California, San Diego (UCSD).
Backbone
  Vector backbone: pAAV
  Vector type: AAV
Growth in bacteria
  Bacterial resistance: Ampicillin, 100 μg/mL
  Growth temperature: 37°C
  Growth strain: NEB Stable
  Copy number: High Copy
Gene/Insert
  Gene/Insert name: Syn Barcode19
  gRNA/shRNA sequence: ATGATCCATGGCATAGGGGAGAGGATGTCTGAAAGTAAGGTCGATGCTAATGTAAAAATTGGTTGTGCATTCAGCACCAGTACAGACCCAGAGACATTATATAGGTCCCAATCCGGCGGGACTCCCTGGGATAACCATGGTCCATATCGGGTGTAATAATAA
  Species: Synthetic
  Cloning method: Restriction Enzyme; 5′ cloning site Unknown (unknown if destroyed)
Terms and licenses: Academic/Nonprofit Terms; Industry Terms: Not Available to Industry
Depositor comments: Barcode sequence listed in "gRNA sequence" field.
How to cite: pAAV Syn Barcode19 was a gift from Scott Sternson (Addgene plasmid # 226196 ; http://n2t.net/addgene:226196 ; RRID:Addgene_226196)
