[The description below was written by a language model from this plasmid's Addgene catalogue record and pLannotate feature annotations shown in this document.]
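Description:
pAAV Syn Barcode19 is a 4,590 nt AAV transfer plasmid built on a pAAV backbone, designed to be packaged into recombinant adeno-associated virus for delivery to neurons. In bacteria it is maintained through a high-copy ColE1/pUC-type origin and selected with ampicillin via the β-lactamase gene and its native promoter. An f1 phage origin is also present. The short lacZα, lacI and SV40 large T antigen fragments called in the annotation are most likely backbone remnants or incidental matches rather than functional genes.

The viral payload lies between two AAV2 inverted terminal repeats, which provide the cis signals for replication and encapsidation of the intervening DNA when rep, cap and helper functions are supplied in trans. Within this cassette, a human synapsin I promoter fragment confers neuron-specific transcription and is followed by a chimeric β-globin/immunoglobulin intron, which generally improves transcript processing and expression. The unannotated gap between the intron and the WPRE is the likely position of the insert, a synthetic sequence called Barcode19. The depositor notes that the barcode was entered in the gRNA/shRNA field, so it is not a guide or hairpin RNA. Downstream, the WPRE enhances transcript stability and accumulation, and an SV40 polyadenylation signal is annotated, on the reverse strand.

The stated purpose is expression mapping. This is consistent with the barcode acting as a unique transcribed identifier that marks transduced neurons, and the numbering suggests it is one of a series of barcoded vectors. The record does not describe how the barcode is read out, nor whether it is meant to be translated. No fluorescent reporter or epitope tag is annotated.
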