Features (pLannotate 1.2.2; 13 found; start..end, strand, type, name):
    237..825     -  rep_origin     ori: high-copy-number ColE1/pMB1/pBR322/pUC origin of replication
    996..1856    -  CDS            AmpR: β-lactamase; bla; confers resistance to ampicillin, carbenicillin, and related antibiotics
   1857..1961    -  promoter       AmpR promoter: bla
   2014..2442    -  rep_origin     f1 ori (sequence partly withheld): f1 bacteriophage origin of replication; arrow indicates direction of (+) strand synthesis
   2447..2516    -  CDS            lacZα (fragment): LacZα fragment of β-galactosidase; lacZ fragment
   2511..2643    -  repeat_region  AAV2 ITR (fragment): inverted terminal repeat of adeno-associated virus serotype 2 inverted
   2746..3143    +  promoter       hSyn promoter (fragment): human synapsin I promoter; confers neuron-specific expression (Kügler et al., 2003)
   3236..3368    +  intron         chimeric intron: chimera between introns from human β-globin and immunoglobulin heavy chain genes
   3566..4154    +  misc_feature   WPRE: woodchuck hepatitis virus posttranscriptional regulatory element
   4178..4299    -  polyA_signal   SV40 poly(A) signal: SV40 polyadenylation signal
   4322..4390    -  CDS            large T antigen (fragment): large T antigen from SV40 (simian virus 40)
   4461..4       +  repeat_region  AAV2 ITR (across the origin): inverted terminal repeat of adeno-associated virus serotype 2 inverted
   4588..54      -  CDS            lacI (fragment) (across the origin): lac repressor; lacI; The lac repressor binds to the lac operator to inhibit transcription in E. coli. This inhibition can be relieved by adding lactose or isopropyl-β-D-thiogalactopyranoside (IPTG).
>Addgene plasmid #226196 | pAAV Syn Barcode19 | addgene full sequence | sequence record 447886 | Addgene NGS Result
CTGCATTAATGAATCGGCCAACGCGCGGGGAGAGGCGGTTTGCGTATTGGGCGCTCTTCCGCTTCCTCGC
TCACTGACTCGCTGCGCTCGGTCGTTCGGCTGCGGCGAGCGGTATCAGCTCACTCAAAGGCGGTAATACG
GTTATCCACAGAATCAGGGGATAACGCAGGAAAGAACATGTGAGCAAAAGGCCAGCAAAAGGCCAGGAAC
CGTAAAAAGGCCGCGTTGCTGGCGTTTTTCCATAGGCTCCGCCCCCCTGACGAGCATCACAAAAATCGAC
GCTCAAGTCAGAGGTGGCGAAACCCGACAGGACTATAAAGATACCAGGCGTTTCCCCCTGGAAGCTCCCT
CGTGCGCTCTCCTGTTCCGACCCTGCCGCTTACCGGATACCTGTCCGCCTTTCTCCCTTCGGGAAGCGTG
GCGCTTTCTCATAGCTCACGCTGTAGGTATCTCAGTTCGGTGTAGGTCGTTCGCTCCAAGCTGGGCTGTG
TGCACGAACCCCCCGTTCAGCCCGACCGCTGCGCCTTATCCGGTAACTATCGTCTTGAGTCCAACCCGGT
AAGACACGACTTATCGCCACTGGCAGCAGCCACTGGTAACAGGATTAGCAGAGCGAGGTATGTAGGCGGT
GCTACAGAGTTCTTGAAGTGGTGGCCTAACTACGGCTACACTAGAAGAACAGTATTTGGTATCTGCGCTC
TGCTGAAGCCAGTTACCTTCGGAAAAAGAGTTGGTAGCTCTTGATCCGGCAAACAAACCACCGCTGGTAG
CGGTGGTTTTTTTGTTTGCAAGCAGCAGATTACGCGCAGAAAAAAAGGATCTCAAGAAGATCCTTTGATC
TTTTCTACGGGGTCTGACGCTCAGTGGAACGAAAACTCACGTTAAGGGATTTTGGTCATGAGATTATCAA
AAAGGATCTTCACCTAGATCCTTTTAAATTAAAAATGAAGTTTTAAATCAATCTAAAGTATATATGAGTA
AACTTGGTCTGACAGTTACCAATGCTTAATCAGTGAGGCACCTATCTCAGCGATCTGTCTATTTCGTTCA
TCCATAGTTGCCTGACTCCCCGTCGTGTAGATAACTACGATACGGGAGGGCTTACCATCTGGCCCCAGTG
CTGCAATGATACCGCGAGACCCACGCTCACCGGCTCCAGATTTATCAGCAATAAACCAGCCAGCCGGAAG
GGCCGAGCGCAGAAGTGGTCCTGCAACTTTATCCGCCTCCATCCAGTCTATTAATTGTTGCCGGGAAGCT
AGAGTAAGTAGTTCGCCAGTTAATAGTTTGCGCAACGTTGTTGCCATTGCTACAGGCATCGTGGTGTCAC
GCTCGTCGTTTGGTATGGCTTCATTCAGCTCCGGTTCCCAACGATCAAGGCGAGTTACATGATCCCCCAT
GTTGTGCAAAAAAGCGGTTAGCTCCTTCGGTCCTCCGATCGTTGTCAGAAGTAAGTTGGCCGCAGTGTTA
TCACTCATGGTTATGGCAGCACTGCATAATTCTCTTACTGTCATGCCATCCGTAAGATGCTTTTCTGTGA
CTGGTGAGTACTCAACCAAGTCATTCTGAGAATAGTGTATGCGGCGACCGAGTTGCTCTTGCCCGGCGTC
AATACGGGATAATACCGCGCCACATAGCAGAACTTTAAAAGTGCTCATCATTGGAAAACGTTCTTCGGGG
CGAAAACTCTCAAGGATCTTACCGCTGTTGAGATCCAGTTCGATGTAACCCACTCGTGCACCCAACTGAT
CTTCAGCATCTTTTACTTTCACCAGCGTTTCTGGGTGAGCAAAAACAGGAAGGCAAAATGCCGCAAAAAA
GGGAATAAGGGCGACACGGAAATGTTGAATACTCATACTCTTCCTTTTTCAATATTATTGAAGCATTTAT
CAGGGTTATTGTCTCATGAGCGGATACATATTTGAATGTATTTAGAAAAATAAACAAATAGGGGTTCCGC
GCACATTTCCCCGAAAAGTGCCACCTAAATTGTAAGCGTTAATATTTTGTTAAAATTCGCGTTAAATTTT
TGTTAAATCAGCTCATTTTTTAACCAATAGGCCGAAATCGGCAAAATCCCTTATAAATCAAAAGAATAGA
CCGAGATAGGGT
[37 nt withheld, positions 2113-2149]
AAAGAACGTGGACTCCAACGTCAAAGG
[49 nt withheld, positions 2177-2225]
T
[91 nt withheld, positions 2227-2317]
G
[124 nt withheld, positions 2319-2442]
CCCATTCGCCATTCAGGCTGCGCAACTGTTGGGAAGGGCGATCGGTGCGGGCCTCTTCGCTATTACGCCA
GCTGCGCGCTCGCTCGCTCACTGAGGCCGCCCGGGCAAAGCCCGGGCGTCGGGCGACCTTTGGTCGCCCG
GCCTCAGTGAGCGAGCGAGCGCGCAGAGAGGGAGTGGCCAACTCCATCACTAGGGGTTCCTTGTAGTTAA
TGATTAACCCGCCATGCTACTTATCTACGTAGCCATGCTCTAGGAAGATCCGAGCTCCAGTGTGCTGGAA
TTCGCCCTTTTCAGTATTTAAATTGACGACCGACCCCGACCCACTGGACAAGCACCCAACCCCCATTCCC
CAAATTGCGCATCCCCTATCAGAGAGGGGGAGGGGAAACAGGATGCGGCGAGGCGCGTGCGCACTGCCAG
CTTCAGCACCGCGGACAGTGCCTTCGCCCCCGCCTGGCGGCGCGCGCCACCGCCGCCTCAGCACTGAAGG
CGCGCTGACGTCACTCGCCGGTCCCCCGCAAACTCCCCTTCCCGGCCACCTTGGTCGCGTCCGCGCCGCC
GCCGGCCCAGCCGGACCGCACCACGCGAGGCGCGAGATAGGGGGGCACGGGCGCGACCATCTGCGCTGCG
GCGCCGGCGACTCAGCGCTGCCTCAGTCTGCGGTGGGCAGCGGAGGAGTCGTGTCGTGCCTGAGAGCGCA
GCTGTGCTCCTGGGCACCGCGCAGTCCGCCCCCGCGGCTCCTGGCCAGACCACCCCTAGGACCCCCTGCC
CCAAGTCGCAGCCGTTGGATCAGGTAAGTATCAAGGTTACAAGACAGGTTTAAGGAGACCAATAGAAACT
GGGCTTGTCGAGACAGAGAAGACTCTTGCGTTTCTGATAGGCACCTATTGGTCTTACTGACATCCACTTT
GCCTTTCTCTCCACAGGTGATGATATCACTAGTGCCACCATGATCCATGGCATAGGGGAGAGGATGTCTG
AAAGTAAGGTCGATGCTAATGTAAAAATTGGTTGTGCATTCAGCACCAGTACAGACCCAGAGACATTATA
TAGGTCCCAATCCGGCGGGACTCCCTGGGATAACCATGGTCCATATCGGGTGTAATAATAAGCTAGCAAG
CTTAATCAACCTCTGGATTACAAAATTTGTGAAAGATTGACTGGTATTCTTAACTATGTTGCTCCTTTTA
CGCTATGTGGATACGCTGCTTTAATGCCTTTGTATCATGCTATTGCTTCCCGTATGGCTTTCATTTTCTC
CTCCTTGTATAAATCCTGGTTGCTGTCTCTTTATGAGGAGTTGTGGCCCGTTGTCAGGCAACGTGGCGTG
GTGTGCACTGTGTTTGCTGACGCAACCCCCACTGGTTGGGGCATTGCCACCACCTGTCAGCTCCTTTCCG
GGACTTTCGCTTTCCCCCTCCCTATTGCCACGGCGGAACTCATCGCCGCCTGCCTTGCCCGCTGCTGGAC
AGGGGCTCGGCTGTTGGGCACTGACAATTCCGTGGTGTTGTCGGGGAAATCATCGTCCTTTCCTTGGCTG
CTCGCCTGTGTTGCCACCTGGATTCTGCGCGGGACGTCCTTCTGCTACGTCCCTTCGGCCCTCAATCCAG
CGGACCTTCCTTCCCGCGGCCTGCTGCCGGCTCTGCGGCCTCTTCCGCGTCTTCGCCTTCGCCCTCAGAC
GAGTCGGATCTCCCTTTGGGCCGCCTCCCCGCGCGGCCGCTTCGAGCAGACATGATAAGATACATTGATG
AGTTTGGACAAACCACAACTAGAATGCAGTGAAAAAAATGCTTTATTTGTGAAATTTGTGATGCTATTGC
TTTATTTGTAACCATTATAAGCTGCAATAAACAAGTTAACAACAACAATTGCATTCATTTTATGTTTCAG
GTTCAGGGGGAGATGTGGGAGGTTTTTTAAAGCAAGTAAAACCTCTACAAATGTGGTAAAATCGATAAGG
ATCTTCCTAGAGCATGGCTACGTAGATAAGTAGCATGGCGGGTTAATCATTAACTACAAGGAACCCCTAG
TGATGGAGTTGGCCACTCCCTCTCTGCGCGCTCGCTCGCTCACTGAGGCCGGGCGACCAAAGGTCGCCCG
ACGCCCGGGCTTTGCCCGGGCGGCCTCAGTGAGCGAGCGAGCGCGCAG
